Addgene plasmid #35170: pCMV10-mFoxP1
Depositing lab: Benjamin Blencowe. Publication: An alternative splicing switch regulates embryonic stem cell pluripotency and reprogramming. Gabut M, Samavarchi-Tehrani P, Wang X, Slobodeniuc V, O'Hanlon D, Sung HK, Alvarez M, Talukder S, Pan Q, Mazzoni EO, Nedelec S, Wichterle H, Woltjen K, Hughes TR, Zandstra PW, Nagy A, Wrana JL, Blencowe BJ. Cell. 2011 Sep 30;147(1):132-46. Epub 2011 Sep 15. 10.1016/j.cell.2011.08.023 PubMed 21924763.
Backbone
  Vector backbone: pCMV103XFlag
  Backbone manufacturer: Sigma
  Backbone size w/o insert (bp): 6400
  Vector type: Mammalian Expression
Growth in bacteria
  Bacterial resistance: Ampicillin, 100 μg/mL
  Growth temperature: 37°C
  Growth strain: DH5alpha
  Copy number: High Copy
Gene/Insert
  Gene/Insert name: Foxp1 (alt name: Forkhead box P1)
  Species: M. musculus (mouse)
  Insert size (bp): 2115
  Entrez Gene: Foxp1 (a.k.a. 3110052D19Rik, 4932443N09Rik)
  Promoter: CMV
  Tag / fusion protein: Flag (N terminal on backbone)
  Cloning method: Restriction Enzyme; 5′ cloning site EcoRI (unknown if destroyed); 3′ cloning site BamHI (unknown if destroyed)
  Sequencing primers: 5′ CMV-Fwd
Terms and licenses: Academic/Nonprofit Terms; Industry Terms: Not Available to Industry
Depositor comments: This is the version of Foxp1 that includes exon 18b.
How to cite: pCMV10-mFoxP1 was a gift from Benjamin Blencowe (Addgene plasmid # 35170 ; http://n2t.net/addgene:35170 ; RRID:Addgene_35170)
