[The description below was written by a language model from this plasmid's Addgene catalogue record.]
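Description:
pCMV10-mFoxP1 is a mammalian expression plasmid built on the commercial pCMV10 3XFlag backbone (about 6.4 kb without insert). It is maintained in E. coli as a high-copy plasmid under ampicillin selection. The record gives only catalogue fields and no feature table. It therefore does not list the bacterial origin, the polyadenylation signal or any mammalian selection marker, and these cannot be confirmed here.

The payload is a roughly 2.1 kb mouse Foxp1 (Forkhead box P1) coding sequence, inserted between EcoRI and BamHI sites; whether those sites survived cloning is not recorded. Transcription is driven by the CMV promoter, a strong constitutive viral promoter suited to high-level expression in transfected mammalian cells. The backbone supplies an N-terminal Flag epitope, so the transcription factor is produced as a tagged fusion. Anti-Flag reagents can then be used to detect or immunoprecipitate it and to distinguish it from endogenous Foxp1.

According to the depositor's comment, this clone carries the version of Foxp1 that includes exon 18b, so it represents one specific splice isoform rather than a generic Foxp1 cDNA. The associated publication concerns an alternative splicing switch that regulates embryonic stem cell pluripotency and reprogramming. This suggests the construct was used to express a defined Foxp1 isoform ectopically and examine its functional consequences in that context. The record does not detail individual experiments or say how this isoform compares with other Foxp1 variants.
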