>Addgene plasmid #35170 | pCMV10-mFoxP1 | depositor partial sequence | sequence record 43213 | Insert
ACTGCAGTACATCAAGTGTATCATATGCCAAGTCCGCCCCTATGACGTCAATGACGGTAATGGCCCGCTG
GCATATGCCCAGTACATGACCTTACGGGACTTCTACTTGGCAGTACATCTACGTATTAGTCATCGCTATT
ACCATGGTGATGCGGTTTTGGCAGTACACCAATGGGCGTGGATAGCGGTTTGACTCACGGGGATTTCCAA
GTCTCCACCCCATTGACGTCAATGGGAGTTTGTTTTGGCACCAAAATCAACGGGACTTTCCAAAATGTCG
TAATAACCCCGCCCCGTTGACGCAAATGGGCGGTAGGCGTGTACGGTGGGAGGTCTATATAAGCAGAGCT
CGTTTAGTGAACCGTCAGAATTAACCATGGACTACAAAGACCATGACGGTGATTATAAAGATCATGACAT
CGATTACAAGGATGACGATGACAAGCTTGCGGCCGCGATGCAAGAATCTGGGTCTGAGACAAAAAGTAAC
GGATCAGCCATCCAGAACGGGTCCAGCGGTGGCAACCACTTACTAGAGTGCGGGGCACTTCGTGACACTC
GGTCCAACGGAGAGGCACCAGCGGTGGACCTGGGGGCAGCCGACCTTGCCCACGTCCAGCAGCAGCAACA
GCAGGCCCTGCAGGTGGCAAGGCAGCTCCTCCTTCAGCAGCAGCAACAGCAGCAGCAGCAACAGCAGCAG
CAGCAGCAGCAGCAACAGCAGCAACAGCAGCAGCAACAACAGCAGCAGCAGCAACAGCAGCAGCAGCAGC
AGCAAGTTAGTGGATTAAAGTCTCCCAAGAGGAATGACAAGCAACCAGCTCTTCAGGTTCCCGTGTCAGT
GGCTATGATGACACCTCAGGTTATCACTCCTCAACAAATGCAGCAGATCCTCCAGCAGCAGGTGCTGAGC
CCCCAGCAGCTCCAGGTTCTCCTCCAGCAGCAGCAGGCCCTCATGCTTCAACAGCAGCAGCTTCAAGAAT
TTTATAAAAAACAACAGGAACAGTTGCAGCTTCAACTTCTCCAACAGCAACATGCTGGAAAACAGCCGAA
AGAGCAGCAGCAGGTGGCTACCCAGCAGTTGGCTTTCCAGCAGCAGCTTCTCCAGATGCAGCAGCTGCAG
CAGCAGCACCTCTTGTCTCTCCAGCGCCAAGGCCTCCTAACAATTCAGCCGGGGCAGCCTGCCCTTCCCC
TCCAACCCCTCGCTCAAGGCATGATTCCAACGGAACTGCAGCAGCTCTGGAAAGAAGTGACAAGTGCCCA
CACTGCAGAGGAAACCACAAGCAGCAACCACAGCAGCCTAGACCTGACCAGCACATGTGTCTCGTCCTCG
GCACCTTCCAAGTCCTCCCTAATCATGAACCCGCATGCCTCTACCAATGGACAGCTCTCGGTCCACACTC
CCAAAAGGGAAAGCTTGTCCCACGAGGAGCACCCCCACAGCCACCCTCTCTATGGACATGGCGTATGCAA
GTGGCCAGGCTGTGAGGCGGTTTGTGACGACTTCCCAGCCTTTCTAAAACATCTCAACAGTGAGCATGCG
CTGGACGATAGAAGCACAGCTCAATGTAGAGTACAAATGCAGGTTGTACAGCAGTTAGAGCTACAGCTTG
CAAAAGACAAAGAGCGCCTGCAAGCCATGATGACCCACCTGCATGTGAAGTCTACAGAACCCAAAGCTGC
CCCTCAGCCCCTGAATCTGGTATCAAGTGTCACCCTCTCCAAGTCTGCCTCAGAGGCTTCTCCACAGAGC
TTACCTCATACTCCAACAACCCCCACCGCCCCCCTGACTCCTGTCACCCAAGGCCCCTCCGTCATCACCA
CCACCAGCATGCACACGGTGGGACCTATCCGCAGGCGGTACTCAGACAAATACAACGTGCCCATTTCTTC
AGCAGATATTGCGCAGAACCAAGAATTTTATAAGAACGCGGAAGTTAGACCACCATTTACATATGCATCT
TTAATCAGGCAGGCCATTCTCGAATCTCCAGAAAAGCAGCTAACACTAAACGAAATCTATAACTGGTTCA
CACGAATGTTTGCTTACTTCCGACGCAATGCAGCCACGTGGAAGAATGCAGTGCGTCATAATCTTAGTCT
CCACAAGTGTTTTGTGCGAGTAGAGAACGTTAAAGGGGCAGTATGGACAGTGGATGAAGTAGAGTTCCAA
AAACGGAGGCCACAAAAGATCAGTGGTAACCCTTCCCTTATTAAAAACATGCAGAGCAGCCACGCCTACT
GCACACCTCTCAATGCAGCTTTACAGGCTTCCATGGCTGAGAATAGTATACCTCTGTACACTACCGCTTC
CATGGGAAATCCCACTCTGGGCAGCCTGGCCAGTGCCATCCGGGAGGAGCTGAACGGGGCCATGGAGCAC
ACCAACAGCAACGAGAGTGACAGCAGTCCAGGCAGATCCCCTATGCAAGCTGTGCACCCCATACACGTCA
AAGAAGAACCCCTCGACCCCGAGGAAGCTGAAGGCCCTCTGTCCTTAGTGACAACAGCCAACCACAGTCC
AGATTTTGACCATGACAGAGATTACGAAGACGAACCAGTAAATGAGGACATGGAGTGAGGATCCCGGGTG
GCATCCCTGTGACCCCTCCCCAGTGCCTCTCCTGGCCCTGGAAGTTGCCACTCCAG
