>Addgene plasmid #35170 | pCMV10-mFoxP1 | addgene partial sequence | sequence record 44275 | hFoxp1-F 5'-GTCATCACCACCACCAGCAT-3'
GACAATACAACGTGCCCATTTCTTCAGCAGATATTGCGCAGAACCAAGAATTTTATAAGAACGCGGAAGT
TAGACCACCATTTACATATGCATCTTTAATCAGGCAGGCCATTCTCGAATCTCCAGAAAAGCAGCTAACA
CTAAACGAAATCTATAACTGGTTCACACGAATGTTTGCTTACTTCCGACGCAATGCAGCCACGTGGAAGA
ATGCAGTGCGTCATAATCTTAGTCTCCACAAGTGTTTTGTGCGAGTAGAGAACGTTAAAGGGGCAGTATG
GACAGTGGATGAAGTAGAGTTCCAAAAACGGAGGCCACAAAAGATCAGTGGTAACCCTTCCCTTATTAAA
AACATGCAGAGCAGCCACGCCTACTGCACACCTCTCAATGCAGCTTTACAGGCTTCCATGGCTGAGAATA
GTATACCTCTGTACACTACCGCTTCCATGGGAAATCCCACTCTGGGCAGCCTGGCCAGTGCCATCCGGGA
GGAGCTGAACGGGGCCATGGAGCACACCAACAGCAACGAGAGTGACAGCAGTCCAGGCAGATCCCCTATG
CAAGCTGTGCACCCCATACACGTCAAAGAAGAACCCCTCGACCCCGAGGAAGCTGAAGGCCCTCTGTCCT
TAGTGACAACAGCCAACCACAGTCCAGATTTTGACCATGACAGAGATTACGAAGACGAACCAGTAAATGA
GGACATGGAGTGAGGATCCCGGGTGGCATCCCTGTGACCCCTCCCCAGTGCCTCTCCTGGCCCTGGAAGT
TGCCACTCCAGTGCCCACCAGCCTTGTCCTAATAAAATTAAGTTGCATCATTTTGTCTGACTA
