>Addgene plasmid #35170 | pCMV10-mFoxP1 | addgene partial sequence | sequence record 44558 | CMV-F 5'-CGCAAATGGGCGGTAGGCGTG-3'
TGGACTACAAAGACCATGACGGTGATTATAAAGATCATGACATCGATTACAAGGATGACGATGACAAGCT
TGCGGCCGCGATGCAAGAATCTGGGTCTGAGACAAAAAGTAACGGATCAGCCATCCAGAACGGGTCCAGC
GGTGGCAACCACTTACTAGAGTGCGGGGCACTTCGTGACACTCGGTCCAACGGAGAGGCACCAGCGGTGG
ACCTGGGGGCAGCCGACCTTGCCCACGTCCAGCAGCAGCAACAGCAGGCCCTGCAGGTGGCAAGGCAGCT
CCTCCTTCAGCAGCAGCAA
